Addgene plasmid #49520: pGMEH-T38M-750-luxAB-DAS+4
Purpose: Hygromycin resistant; expresses luxAB-DAS+4 under the control of a promoter containing PtetO-4C5G; constitutively expresses reverse TetR (tetR38); replicates episomally
Depositing lab: Dirk Schnappinger. Depositing organization: Cornell University. Publication: A genetic strategy to identify targets for the development of drugs that prevent bacterial persistence. Kim JH, O'Brien KM, Sharma R, Boshoff HI, Rehren G, Chakraborty S, Wallach JB, Monteleone M, Wilson DJ, Aldrich CC, Barry CE 3rd, Rhee KY, Ehrt S, Schnappinger D. Proc Natl Acad Sci U S A. 2013 Nov 4. 10.1073/pnas.1315860110 PubMed 24191058.
Backbone
  Vector backbone: pDE43-MEH
  Backbone size w/o insert (bp): 6465
  Total vector size (bp): 9717
  Vector type: Bacterial Expression
Growth in bacteria
  Bacterial resistance: Hygromycin, 200 μg/mL
  Growth temperature: 37°C
  Growth strain: Mach1
  Copy number: High Copy
Gene/Insert
  Gene/Insert name: T38M-P750-luxAB-DAS+4
  Insert size (bp): 3511
  Tag / fusion protein: DAS+4 (AANDENYSENYADAS) (C terminal on insert)
  Cloning method: Gateway Cloning
  Sequencing primers: 5′ n/a; 3′ n/a
Terms and licenses: Academic/Nonprofit Terms; Industry Terms: Not Available to Industry
How to cite: pGMEH-T38M-750-luxAB-DAS+4 was a gift from Dirk Schnappinger (Addgene plasmid # 49520 ; http://n2t.net/addgene:49520 ; RRID:Addgene_49520)
