[The description below was written by a language model from this plasmid's Addgene catalogue record and pLannotate feature annotations shown in this document.]
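Description:
pGMEH-T38M-750-luxAB-DAS+4 is a hygromycin-selected bacterial expression plasmid built on the pDE43-MEH backbone by multisite Gateway recombination. attB4, attB1, attB2 and attB3 sites delimit its three assembled modules. It is propagated at high copy in E. coli from a ColE1/pUC-type origin, and selection relies on the Streptomyces hygroscopicus hygromycin phosphotransferase gene. The catalogue entry says the plasmid replicates episomally rather than integrating. The element responsible is not annotated, although a stretch of nearly 3 kb downstream of the hygromycin marker carries no features and may contain it. The intended expression host is not named in the fields. The catalogue lists a total size of 9,717 bp, while the deposited sequence is 9,638 nt. Many of the small annotated fragments (lacZ, lacY, lacI, bla, SV40 poly(A), RSF ori, luxE) appear to be backbone remnants or spurious short matches rather than functional parts.

The payload has three parts. Between attB4 and attB1, on the reverse strand, lies a tetR coding sequence that the record identifies as the constitutively expressed reverse TetR variant tetR38. Between attB1 and attB2 sits the short P750 promoter module containing the PtetO-4C5G operator variant. Downstream of attB2 are the Vibrio harveyi luxA and luxB genes encoding the two subunits of bacterial luciferase, with a C-terminal DAS+4 tag on the insert. Reverse TetR binds its operator in the presence of tetracycline-class inducers, so adding inducer should shut off luxAB transcription. DAS+4 is an SspB-dependent degradation tag that allows controlled proteolysis of the tagged protein. The plasmid therefore serves as a luminescent reporter for testing combined transcriptional silencing and regulated protein degradation. This fits the associated work on genetic strategies for identifying drug targets relevant to bacterial persistence.
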