Features (pLannotate 1.2.2; 22 found; start..end, strand, type, name):
     17..174     +  CDS            lacZα (fragment): LacZα fragment of β-galactosidase; lacZ fragment
    180..234     -  misc_feature   bom (fragment): basis of mobility region from pBR322
    228..332     +  CDS            lacZ (fragment): β-galactosidase; lacZ
    384..596     +  CDS            lacY (fragment): LACY_ECOLI - Experimental evidence at protein level: Swiss-Prot protein existence level 1. Responsible for transport of beta-galactosides into the cell, with the concomitant import of a proton (symport system). Can transport lactose, melibiose, lactulose or the analog methyl-1-thio-beta,D- galactopyranoside (TMG), but not sucrose or fructose (PubMed:1848449, PubMed:18177889, PubMed:22106930). The substrate specificity is directed toward the galactopyranosyl moiety of the substrate (PubMed:22106930). From Escherichia coli (strain K12).
    596..730     +  polyA_signal   SV40 poly(A) signal: SV40 polyadenylation signal
    783..810     -  terminator     rrnB T2 terminator: transcription terminator T2 from the E. coli rrnB gene
    833..888     -  CDS            lacI (fragment): lac repressor; lacI; The lac repressor binds to the lac operator to inhibit transcription in E. coli. This inhibition can be relieved by adding lactose or isopropyl-β-D-thiogalactopyranoside (IPTG).
   1071..1659    -  rep_origin     ori: high-copy-number ColE1/pMB1/pBR322/pUC origin of replication
   1831..1906    -  CDS            bla(M) (fragment): β-lactamase lacking the signal sequence; bla(M); allows cytosolic expression of β-lactamase
   2023..3015    +  CDS            hyg: KHYB_STRHY - Experimental evidence at protein level: Swiss-Prot protein existence level 1. The aminoglycoside phosphotransferases achieve inactivation of their antibiotic substrates by phosphorylation. From Streptomyces hygroscopicus.
   5857..5887    -  misc_feature   MCS (fragment): pBluescript multiple cloning site
   6028..6093    +  rep_origin     RSF ori (fragment): Plasmids containing the RSF 1030 origin of replication can be propagated in E. coli cells that contain additional plasmids with compatible origins.
   6153..6173    +  protein_bind   attB4: mutant version of attB; core recombination site for the Gateway® BP reaction BP Clonase™
   6212..6832    -  CDS            tetR: TETR2_ECOLX - Experimental evidence at protein level: Swiss-Prot protein existence level 1. TetR is the repressor of the tetracycline resistance element; its N-terminal region forms a helix-turn-helix structure and binds DNA. Binding of tetracycline to TetR reduces the repressor affinity for the tetracycline resistance gene (tetA) promoter operator sites. From Escherichia coli.
   6996..7020    +  protein_bind   attB1: mutant version of attB; recombination site for the Gateway® BP reaction BP Clonase™
   7160..7177    +  protein_bind   lac operator (symmetric) (fragment): The lac repressor binds to the lac operator to inhibit transcription in E. coli. This inhibition can be relieved by adding lactose or isopropyl-β-D-thiogalactopyranoside (IPTG). The symmetric lac operator was optimized for tight binding of lac repressor. lac repressor encoded by lacI
   7186..7210    -  protein_bind   attB2: mutant version of attB; recombination site for the Gateway® BP reaction BP Clonase™
   7242..8306    +  CDS            luxA: LUXA_VIBHA - Experimental evidence at protein level: Swiss-Prot protein existence level 1. Light-emitting reaction in luminous bacteria. From Vibrio harveyi (Beneckea harveyi).
   8336..9307    +  CDS            luxB: LUXB_VIBHA - Experimental evidence at protein level: Swiss-Prot protein existence level 1. Light-emitting reaction in luminous bacteria. The specific role of the beta subunit is unknown, but it is absolutely required for bioluminescence activity. From Vibrio harveyi (Beneckea harveyi).
   9449..9559    +  CDS            luxE (fragment): LUXE_VIBHA - Protein inferred from homology: Swiss-Prot protein existence level 3. Acyl-protein synthetase activates tetradecanoic acid. It is a component of the fatty acid reductase complex responsible for converting tetradecanoic acid to the aldehyde which serves as substrate in the luciferase-catalyzed reaction. From Vibrio harveyi (Beneckea harveyi).
   9594..9630    +  misc_feature   MCS (fragment): pBluescript multiple cloning site
   9631..13      -  protein_bind   attB3 (across the origin): mutant version of attB; core recombination site for the Gateway® BP reaction BP Clonase™
>Addgene plasmid #49520 | pGMEH-T38M-750-luxAB-DAS+4 | depositor full sequence | sequence record 73899 | pGMEH-T38M-750-luxAB-DAS+4 sequence 9638 bps
TTATACATAGTTGATAATTCACTGGCCGTCGTTTTACAACGTCGTGACTGGGAAAACCCTGGCGTTACCC
AACTTAATCGCCTTGCAGCACATCCCCCTTTCGCCAGCTGGCGTAATAGCGAAGAGGCCCGCACCGATCG
CCCTTCCCAACAGTTGCGCAGCCTGAATGGCGAATGGCGCCTGATGCGGTATTTTCTCCTTACGCATCTG
TGCGGTATTTCACACCGCATATGGGGATTGGTGGCGACGACTCCTGGAGCCCGTCAGTATCGGCGGAATT
CCAGCTGAGCGCCGGTCGCTACCATTACCAGTTGGTCTGGTGTCAAAAATAATAATAACCGGGCAGGCCA
TGTCTGCCCGTATTTCGCGTAAGGAAATCCATTATGTACTATTTAAAAAACACAAACTTTTGGATGTTCG
GTTTATTCTTTTTCTTTTACTTTTTTATCATGGGAGCCTACTTCCCGTTTTTCCCGATTTGGCTACATGA
CATCAACCATATCAGCAAAAGTGATACGGGTATTATTTTTGCCGCTATTTCTCTGTTCTCGCTATTATTC
CAACCGCTGTTTGGTCTGCTTTCTGACAAACTCGGAACTTGTTTATTGCAGCTTATAATGGTTACAAATA
AAGCAATAGCATCACAAATTTCACAAATAAAGCATTTTTTTCACTGCATTCTAGTTGTGGTTTGTCCAAA
CTCATCAATGTATCTTATCATGTCTGGATCCTCTAGAGTCGACCTGCAGGTTTAAACGCGGCCGCAAACA
GTATTAAACGCAAAAAGGCCATCCGTCAGGATGGCCTTCTGCTTAGCTAATCAACTAGTTCTAGCTGCAT
TAATGAATCGGCCAACGCGCGGGGAGAGGCGGTTTGCGTATTGGGCGCTCTTCCGCTTCCTCGCTCACTG
ACTCGCTGCGCTCGGTCGTTCGGCTGCGGCGAGCGGTATCAGCTCACTCAAAGGCGGTAATACGGTTATC
CACAGAATCAGGGGATAACGCAGGAAAGAACATGTGAGCAAAAGGCCAGCAAAAGGCCAGGAACCGTAAA
AAGGCCGCGTTGCTGGCGTTTTTCCATAGGCTCCGCCCCCCTGACGAGCATCACAAAAATCGACGCTCAA
GTCAGAGGTGGCGAAACCCGACAGGACTATAAAGATACCAGGCGTTTCCCCCTGGAAGCTCCCTCGTGCG
CTCTCCTGTTCCGACCCTGCCGCTTACCGGATACCTGTCCGCCTTTCTCCCTTCGGGAAGCGTGGCGCTT
TCTCATAGCTCACGCTGTAGGTATCTCAGTTCGGTGTAGGTCGTTCGCTCCAAGCTGGGCTGTGTGCACG
AACCCCCCGTTCAGCCCGACCGCTGCGCCTTATCCGGTAACTATCGTCTTGAGTCCAACCCGGTAAGACA
CGACTTATCGCCACTGGCAGCAGCCACTGGTAACAGGATTAGCAGAGCGAGGTATGTAGGCGGTGCTACA
GAGTTCTTGAAGTGGTGGCCTAACTACGGCTACACTAGAAGGACAGTATTTGGTATCTGCGCTCTGCTGA
AGCCAGTTACCTTCGGAAAAAGAGTTGGTAGCTCTTGATCCGGCAAACAAACCACCGCTGGTAGCGGTGG
TTTTTTTGTTTGCAAGCAGCAGATTACGCGCAGAAAAAAAGGATCTCAAGAAGATCCTTTGATCTTTTCT
ACGGGGTCTGACGCTCAGTGGAACGAAAACTCACGTTAAGGGATTTTGGTCATGAGATTATCAAAAAGGA
TCTTCACCTAGATCCTTTTAAATTAAAAATGAAGTTTTAAATCAATCTAAAGTATATATGAGTAAACTTG
GTCTGACAGTTACCAATGCTTAATCAGTGAGGCACCTATCTCAGCGATCTGTCTATTTCGTTCATCCATA
GTTGCCTGACTCCCCGGACGTGGCCGACCAGCCCGTCATCGTCAACGCCTGACCGCGGTGCGGACAGGCC
GTGTCGCGACCGGCCGTGCGGAATTAAGCCGGCCCGTACCCTGTGAATAGAGGTCCGCTGTGACACAAGA
ATCCCTGTTACTTCTCGACCGTATTGATTCGGATGATTCCTACGCGAGCCTGCGGAACGACCAGGAATTC
TGGGAGCCGCTGGCCCGCCGAGCCCTGGAGGAGCTCGGGCTGCCGGTGCCGCCGGTGCTGCGGGTGCCCG
GCGAGAGCACCAACCCCGTACTGGTCGGCGAGCCCGACCCGGTGATCAAGCTGTTCGGCGAGCACTGGTG
CGGTCCGGAGAGCCTCGCGTCGGAGTCGGAGGCGTACGCGGTCCTGGCGGACGCCCCGGTGCCGGTGCCC
CGCCTCCTCGGCCGCGGCGAGCTGCGGCCCGGCACCGGAGCCTGGCCGTGGCCCTACCTGGTGATGAGCC
GGATGACCGGCACCACCTGGCGGTCCGCGATGGACGGCACGACCGACCGGAACGCGCTGCTCGCCCTGGC
CCGCGAACTCGGCCGGGTGCTCGGCCGGCTGCACAGGGTGCCGCTGACCGGGAACACCGTGCTCACCCCC
CATTCCGAGGTCTTCCCGGAACTGCTGCGGGAACGCCGCGCGGCGACCGTCGAGGACCACCGCGGGTGGG
GCTACCTCTCGCCCCGGCTGCTGGACCGCCTGGAGGACTGGCTGCCGGACGTGGACACGCTGCTGGCCGG
CCGCGAACCCCGGTTCGTCCACGGCGACCTGCACGGGACCAACATCTTCGTGGACCTGGCCGCGACCGAG
GTCACCGGGATCGTCGACTTCACCGACGTCTATGCGGGAGACTCCCGCTACAGCCTGGTGCAACTGCATC
TCAACGCCTTCCGGGGCGACCGCGAGATCCTGGCCGCGCTGCTCGACGGGGCGCAGTGGAAGCGGACCGA
GGACTTCGCCCGCGAACTGCTCGCCTTCACCTTCCTGCACGACTTCGAGGTGTTCGAGGAGACCCCGCTG
GATCTCTCCGGCTTCACCGATCCGGAGGAACTGGCGCAGTTCCTCTGGGGGCCGCCGGACACCGCCCCCG
GCGCCTGACGCCCCGGGCCGCCCGGCGCCGCCCCCGGCCCCCGGCGGCCGGCCGCCCGGAGCCCCGCCCG
CGCTCGGGAGCCCCGGGCCCGCGCCGAAGCCCGCTGCTGCGAGCCCGGAGCGGGCCGGCCGACGGCGGTG
CGGGCCCGGCGGCGGACGCTCAGCAGCGGCGGGCGTGAAAGGCCCTGGCATCCTCGATCATCTCCTCCAG
GGTGGTCGGCCGAGCTTCCATCCCAGCTCGGCAAGGATCAACGAGGACAGTCGCACGACGAAGTTCTTCT
GGATCGCGCCCGTGCTGGAAGCACTCAACCTCGAAGCGTGTGGTTGCGGAGCCATCTAGCAACCACACGA
AACATGCGCAACGAACCGCGCAACGAACAACGCCTAGAACTGGCCCTAGATGAGCTGACTCGTATCGTTG
GTAAACCTAGTTTGACCAGCATGTTTTAACTACGTTCGGTGAGCTGTCAACGGGGCCTGTAACGGCACAA
CGAACCGTGCAACGAGAGTGGCCACGGATGCCACCACAGGCACTACAACGGAGTTCGCCACGTACATCAC
CACAACCACCGATTCTGGCGGTGAGCTCCCCGATATTCAGCGGAAATGGCTTGGTATCGACCAAGATTCG
TAGAACCCCGTCTCGTCTGGCTGGTATTCAAAACGGGCGCAACGAAACACGCAACGAGACAGGCATGGCC
CAAACCAGAAAACTAGCGTCTACCAGGACTTTTACCTGTCCGACCCGTTGCAACGGAACCCCCCACGGAA
CCCCCGCGACACCCGCTCCCCAATTGCGTTAGAACAGCGGTGGATTGTCGGCTTCGTTGTGGGCCTTTTG
AGCCGCTTCCTGTTCTGCCGCACGCTCTTTCCTCGCCCGATAGCCGAGTCGCTTAACGGTGTCCAGATGC
AGCCCGAAATGTTTGGCCGTTTGCGGCCAAGAGTGGCCCTCGTCGTCGTGATAGGCGCGGATGCGTTCGC
GGCGTGCAGCCTGCTCGGCGAGCCACTCGCTGCGTTCCTGCGCCACGAGCCGGACGACGTGGCGTTCGGA
TAGTCCGGTGATTCGAGCGCCTTCGGCGGCGGTCACGCGCCGCTTTTTGCGGACAGTCGGCTGCCGGTTG
TAGCCGTCGCTGTAGCCGTCGCTGTAGCCGTCGCTCATAGCAATGCCTCCATGGCTGACGCGGACTTTGC
GCGCCGCGCAACTGTGCTCGCCGCCGTGCGCGCTGCTGCGCCCTTCCGCGAGATGGCCGACTGGCGCGCA
CTGAGTGTGGCCTCGTAGACCACGATCCCGTCCGCCCAAATGCGCGACTTGGTTGTGATCCAACGCCAAA
TGCTGTTGGCGATGGCGCGGACCTCGCTGTCCGGTAGCGGTCCGGGACACACGTCGTTGCACGGGAATTC
GGCGTTTCGCGCGTGGCACTCGGCATAGATCGCGCGGCCGAGTCCGTCCACGTTCCGGGTCGGCAGGTAG
ATCCGCATGAGGGCGGGACGATAGGCCCACAACCTGACGGAATCGAACAGTGCGCAATTCCGCCCTAGCG
GCGTCGGAGCCGCTTTGTACGTGGTCTGCTGACGCCAGCGCGGCGGTGGCATGTTCGCGCCGAGCTCGGC
CTCGATGTGGCTGAGTGTGTAGAGATCTGAGTGGAGCCATTCCGTTTCCCAGGCGATGTGGCCGGGGTTT
TTGGTCATGAGGCCTGAGTAACTGCGGTCGCCGTCGACGGCGCGCCGAAGGCCTTCGGCGCACGCCGCCA
TGTATGCGAGCGGCTTACGCCGCGCGTATTCGGTGCGTGGAACAGGGGCGTTGAGTGCCCACACTGCGTG
TGCGTGGCCGTTGGCGCGATTGCCCACGATCGCGTTGGGCAGCGGATGGGACCCCCGGGCGCTGAGCGCT
CGGAGCGCTGCGTCTGGATGGTCTACGTCCACGACCAGCAGGTTTGCCAGCGCTGTTGGGTTCGCCTCGA
TGTACCGGCGGCCTAGGGCCGACGCGCGGCTTTGGCGGTAGATCCCCTCGAGCAGATCGTCGCTTGCCAG
CGGCCAGTACGGCAGCCAGAGCTGCTCAAATTCGTCGGCGACGTGGCTCACGCTTGGTAGTAGACCACGA
TTAATCACCGGTGTATGGTCCGACACGAGCTCCAAGTCAGATATTTCGCTGAGGGGCCACCCCACAACTG
CACACTCCCCCGCTCTCCCGTCGAGCCCTGGTGGTGGAACACCAGCGACAGCCGAGCACCCCCAACCACC
TGTACCAACCAGGAGGAACACATGCGTCGTTTCGAGGACGTTTCCGGGCCGCTGAGAGCCGCTGTGGCGG
CCGTACACGCCGCCTTAGACCCGTTAGACCCCCTGCCGCCTGAATGCGCGGGTACGAGCCACACAGCGCC
CGAACTTACGGAGCTGGTGGGCTCACCTGGCTTTATGGCGTACGAATCGGCTGTGTGCGACCTGTTGGGC
GAGGTGAGGTACGCGCTACTCACGCTGGCAAGGGCGACACAGCCGCCCCACCGAGCCCGCACGGCCGCGC
GCGGTGTCAACAACCGGGTGAGTCGTGCACACCAGCAGGTGTTCGAGGCTTGGCTCGAAGTGCAGGACAT
CGTGGCGAACGCCGCCCGATGAGCCGCGCCTTACGCTGGCTGCCAGCCGTTCGCGGGCTGGTTGGTGCAG
CGCGTCGAGCGGTTAGAGGCCCTGCGGTGTTCCACCACCGCAGGCCTCGCCCTTTTTAAGGCTGAATTTG
CTTGTCTCCGAATCCAACTGGCTTGTCCAAGGGTGTATCTACGCTTAATCCAAAGTTCAAACGAGGGGAT
TACACATGACCAACTTCGATAACGTTCTCGGCTCGATGATCCCCGGCGGGCCCCCCCTCGAGGTCGACGG
TATCGATTTAATTAATATGCATCAATTGATTTAAATACTAGTGTTAACTATTTAATTGGGGACCCTAGAG
GTCCCCTTTTTTATTTTAAAAATTTTTTCNAAGGGGACCTCTAGGGTCCCCAGCTGGCTAGCGAGTCATG
AGGTNACCATGTTCTTTCCTGCGTTATCCCCTGATTCTGTGGATAACCGTATTACCGCCTTTGAGTGAGC
TGATACCAGCGGATAACAATTTCACACAGGAAACAGCTATGACCATGATTACGCCAAGCTATCAACTTTG
TATAGAAAAGTTGCAGCTGGCTAGCGAGTCATGAGGTCACCATGGTCATTAGGAGCCGCTCTCGCACTTC
AGCTGCTTCTCCAAGCCGCAGATGATCAGCTCCAGGCCGAACAAGAAGGCCGGCTCGGCGCCCTGGTGGT
CGAACAGCTCGATGGCCTGGCGCAGCAACGGCGGCATGCTGTCGGTGGTCGGGGTCTCGCGCTCCTCCTT
GGCGGCCGTGTGCTCCTGGTCCTCCAACACGCAGCCCAGGGTGAAGTGGCCCACGGCCGACAGGGCGTAC
AACGCGTTCTCCAGCGAGAAGCCGTTCTCGGTCATGAAGCGCAGCTGGGTCTCCACGGTGTCGTACTGCT
TCTCGTCCGGGCGGGTGCCCAGGTGCACCTTGGCGCCGTCGCGGTAGCGCAGCAGCGCGCGGCGGAACGA
CATGGCGTTGTTGCGCAGGAACGACTGCCACGACTCGCCGGCCGCCGGCAGCGAGTAGTCGTGGTGGCGC
GCCAGGATCTCCACCGCCAGGGCGTCCAGCAGGGCCCGCTTGTTCTTGACGTGCCAGTACAGGGTCTTCT
GCGCGACGCCCAGCTTCTGGGCCAGCTTGCGGGTGGTCACGCCCTCGATGCCGACCTCGTTGCCCAGGGC
CAGGGCGGAGTTGATGACCTTGGACTTGTCCAGGCGGGACATTGCGAAGTGATTCCTCCTGATGGTACCG
GATCCGTGGCAGGAGGGTCGCCTGCGTCGGCAACTCGCCCAGGCTACACGAGAGCCCTCGACTGCGAAAA
TGCCGACCAGGCACCACCGCACTCCAGGCTTAACCCGGTGCGACGATCCAATATTACGAGATCTGACAAG
TTTGTACAAAAAAGCAGGCTACCAGGCCTAGATCTGGGGACCCTAGAGGTCCCCTTTTTTATTTTAAAAA
TTTTTTCACGTGCCAGCCGATTGGTCGCTCTGACCAGGGAAAATAGCCCTCTGACCTGGGGATTTGCGAT
CCCCGTCAGTGACGGAGATAATTGTGAGCGCTCACAACCGCATGCACCCAGCTTTCTTGTACAAAGTGGT
TAATTAACAGGATCCCAAATAAGGAAATGTTATGAAATTTGGAAACTTCCTTCTCACTTATCAGCCACCT
GAGCTATCTCAGACCGAAGTGATGAAGCGATTGGTTAATCTGGGCAAAGCGTCTGAAGGTTGTGGCTTCG
ACACCGTTTGGTTGCTAGAGCACCACTTCACTGAATTTGGGTTGTTAGGGAATCCTTATGTTGCTGCCGC
ACACCTATTAGGTGCGACAGAAACGCTCAACGTTGGCACTGCAGCTATCGTATTGCCGACTGCCCATCCG
GTTCGACAAGCAGAAGACGTAAACCTACTGGATCAAATGTCAAAAGGACGATTCCGTTTTGGTATTTGTC
GCGGTTTGTACGATAAAGATTTTCGTGTCTTTGGTACAGACATGGATAACAGCCGAGCCTTAATGGACTG
TTGGTATGACTTGATGAAAGAAGGCTTCAATGAAGGCTATATCGCGGCGGATAACGAACATATTAAGTTC
CCGAAAATCCAACTGAATCCATCGGCTTACACACAAGGTGGTGCTCCTGTTTATGTCGTCGCGGAGTCAG
CATCAACGACAGAATGGGCTGCAGAGCGTGGCCTACCAATGATTCTAAGCTGGATCATCAACACTCACGA
GAAGAAAGCGCAGCTTGATCTTTACAACGAAGTCGCGACTGAACATGGCTACGATGTGACTAAGATTGAC
CACTGTTTGTCTTACATCACCTCCGTCGATCATGACTCAAATAGAGCCAAAGATATTTGCCGCAACTTCT
TGGGCCATTGGTACGACTCATACGTGAATGCCACCAAGATTTTTGACGACTCTGACCAAACAAAAGGTTA
CGACTTCAATAAAGGTCAATGGCGTGATTTTGTGTTGAAAGGCCACAAAGACACCAATCGCCGAATTGAT
TACAGCTACGAAATCAACCCAGTAGGGACGCCTGAAGAGTGTATCGCGATTATCCAGCAAGATATTGATG
CGACGGGTATTGACAATATTTGTTGTGGTTTTGAAGCAAACGGTTCTGAAGAAGAAATTATCGCATCTAT
GAAGCTATTCCAGTCTGATGTGATGCCATATCTCAAAGAAAAACAGTAATTAATATTTTCTAAAAGGAAA
GAGACATGAAATTTGGATTATTCTTCCTCAATTTTATGAATTCAAAGCGTTCTTCTGATCAAGTCATCGA
AGAAATGTTAGATACCGCACATTACGTAGATCAGTTGAAGTTTGACACGTTGGCTGTTTACGAAAACCAT
TTCTCGAACAATGGTGTGGTTGGTGCCCCACTAACAGTGGCTGGTTTTTTACTTGGTATGACAAAGAACG
CCAAAGTGGCTTCGTTGAATCACGTCATTACCACGCATCATCCAGTACGTGTGGCGGAAGAAGCGTGTCT
ACTTGACCAAATGAGTGAAGGCCGTTTTGCCTTTGGCTTTAGTGATTGTGAAAAGAGTGCAGATATGCGC
TTCTTTAATCGACCAACGGATTCTCAGTTTCAGTTGTTCAGTGAGTGTCACAAGATCATCAATGATGCAT
TCACTACTGGGTACTGCCATCCAAACAATGATTTTTATAGTTTTCCTAAAATCTCCGTTAACCCACACGC
GTTCACTGAAGGCGGTCCTGCGCAATTTGTGAATGCGACGAGCAAAGAAGTGGTTGAATGGGCGGCTAAG
TTAGGGCTTCCACTCGTGTTTAGATGGGACGACTCAAACGCTCAAAGAAAAGAATACGCCGGTTTGTACC
ACGAAGTTGCTCAGGCACATGGTGTCGATGTTAGTCAGGTTCGACACAAGCTGACGCTGCTGGTCAACCA
AAATGTAGATGGTGAAGCAGCAAGGGCAGAAGCTCGCGTGTATTTGGAAGAGTTTGTCCGTGAATCTTAC
TCAAATACCGACTTTGAGCAAAAAATGGGAGAGCTGTTGTCAGAAAATGCCATCGGTACTTATGAAGAAA
GTACTCAGGCAGCGCGAGTTGCGATTGAGTGTTGTGGTGCCGCGGACCTATTGATGTCTTTTGAGTCGAT
GGAAGATAAAGCGCAGCAAAGAGCGGTTATCGATGTGGTAAACGCCAACATCGTCAAATACCACTCGGCC
GCCAACGACGAGAACTACTCCGAGAACTACGCGGACGCCAGCTAATAACTAGTCGTTTAACTGATGCTGA
AGGGGCAGCGATGCCCCTTATATCACCATTCTTTTCGCGCGATAGCGCTAACTAATAGAGGCATTTATAT
GGACGTACTTTCAGCGGTTAAGCAGGAAAATATCGCAGCGAGCACAGAAATCGATGACTTGATTTTCATG
GGAACTCCTCAGCAATGGTCATTGCAGGAACAAAAACAGCCGGATCTCGAGCTCGCGAAAGCTCTGATTT
AAATGGATCCCCCGGGCTGCAGGAATTCGATATCAAGCTTCAACTTTA
