>Addgene plasmid #49520 | pGMEH-T38M-750-luxAB-DAS+4 | addgene partial sequence | sequence record 76223 | M13pUC-Rev 5'-AGCGGATAACAATTTCACACAGG-3'
AGCTATCAACTTTGTATAGAAAAGTTGCAGCTGGCTAGCGAGTCATGAGGTCACCATGGTCATTAGGAGC
CGCTCTCGCACTTCAGCTGCTTCTCCAAGCCGCAGATGATCAGCTCCAGGCCGAACAAGAAGGCCGGCTC
GGCGCCCTGGTGGTCGAACAGCTCGATGGCCTGGCGCAGCAACGGCGGCATGCTGTCGGTGGTCGGGGTC
TCGCGCTCCTCCTTGGCGGCCGTGTGCTCCTGGTCCTCCAACACGCAGCCCAGGGTGAAGTGGCCCACGG
CCGACAGGGCGTACAACGCGTTCTCCAGCGAGAAGCCGTTCTCGGTCATGAAGCGCAGCTGGGTCTCCAC
GGTGTCGTACTGCTTCTCGTCCGGGCGGGTGCCCAGGTGCACCTTGGCGCCGTCGCGGTAGCGCAGCAGC
GCGCGGCGGAACGACATGGCGTTGTTGCGCAGGAACGACTGCCACGACTCGCCGGCCGCCGGCAGCGAGT
AGTCGTGGTGGCGCGCCAGGATCTCCACCGCCAGGGCGTCCAGCAGGGCCCGCTTGTTCTTGACGTGCCA
GTACAGGGTCTTCTGCGCGACGCCCAGCTTCTGGGCCAGCTTGCGGGTGGTCACGCCCTCGATGCCGACC
TCGTTGCCCAGGGCCAGGGCGGAGTTGATGACCTTGGACTTGTCCAGGCGGGACATTGCGAAGTGATTCC
TCCTGATGGTACCGGATCCGTGGCAGGAGGGTCGCCTGCGTCGGCAACTCGCCCAGGCTACACGAGAGCC
CTCGACTGCGAAAATGCCGACCAGGCACCACCGCACTCCAGGCTTAACCCGGTGCGACGATCCAATATTA
CGAGATCTGACAAGTTTGTACAAAAAAGCAGGCTACCAGGCCTAGATCTGGGGACCCTAGAGGTCCCCTT
TTTTATTTTAAAAATTTTTTCACGTGCCAGCCGATTGG
