>Addgene plasmid #49520 | pGMEH-T38M-750-luxAB-DAS+4 | addgene partial sequence | sequence record 76731 | M13pUC-Fwd 5'-CCCAGTCACGACGTTGTAAAACG-3'
CTTGATATCGAATTCCTGCAGCCCGGGGGATCCATTTAAATCAGAGCTTTCGCGAGCTCGAGATCCGGCT
GTTTTTGTTCCTGCAATGACCATTGCTGAGGAGTTCCCATGAAAATCAAGTCATCGATTTCTGTGCTCGC
TGCGATATTTTCCTGCTTAACCGCTGAAAGTACGTCCATATAAATGCCTCTATTAGTTAGCGCTATCGCG
CGAAAAGAATGGTGATATAAGGGGCATCGCTGCCCCTTCAGCATCAGTTAAACGACTAGTTATTAGCTGG
CGTCCGCGTAGTTCTCGGAGTAGTTCTCGTCGTTGGCGGCCGAGTGGTATTTGACGATGTTGGCGTTTAC
CACATCGATAACCGCTCTTTGCTGCGCTTTATCTTCCATCGACTCAAAAGACATCAATAGGTCCGCGGCA
CCACAACACTCAATCGCAACTCGCGCTGCCTGAGTACTTTCTTCATAAGTACCGATGGCATTTTCTGACA
ACAGCTCTCCCATTTTTTGCTCAAAGTCGGTATTTGAGTAAGATTCACGGACAAACTCTTCCAAATACAC
GCGAGCTTCTGCCCTTGCTGCTTCACCATCTACATTTTGGTTGACCAGCAGCGTCAGCTTGTGTCGAACC
TGACTAACATCGACACCATGTGCCTGAGCAACTTCGTGGTACAAACCGGCGTATTCTTTTCTTTGAGCGT
TTGAGTCGTCCCATCTAAACACGAGTGGAAGCCCTAACTTAGCCGCCCATTCAACCACTTCTTTGCTCGT
CGCATTCACAAATTGCGCAGGACCGCCTTCAGTGAACGC
